Addgene plasmid #193534: pIM40
Purpose: pENTRY clone for NLR Integrated Domain ID#47
Depositing lab: Nemo Peeters. Depositing organization: CNRS UMR 2594, INRA UMR 0441, Laboratoire des Interactions Plantes Micro-organismes (LIPM). Publication: An NLR integrated domain toolkit to identify plant pathogen effector targets. Landry D, Mila I, Sabbagh CRR, Zaffuto M, Pouzet C, Tremousaygue D, Dabos P, Deslandes L, Peeters N. Plant J. 2023 Sep;115(5):1443-1457. doi: 10.1111/tpj.16331. Epub 2023 Jul 24. PubMed 37248633.
Backbone
  Vector backbone: pTWIST ENTRY
  Vector type: pENTRY clone
Growth in bacteria
  Bacterial resistance: Kanamycin, 50 μg/mL
  Growth temperature: 37°C
  Growth strain: DH5alpha
  Copy number: High Copy
Gene/Insert
  Gene/Insert name: ID#47
  Species: Brachypodium (Bradi2g09434.1.p)
  Cloning method: Ligation Independent Cloning
  Sequencing primers: 5′ n/a
Terms and licenses: Academic/Nonprofit Terms; Industry Terms: Not Available to Industry
How to cite: pIM40 was a gift from Nemo Peeters (Addgene plasmid # 193534 ; http://n2t.net/addgene:193534 ; RRID:Addgene_193534)
