[The description below was written by a language model from this plasmid's Addgene catalogue record and pLannotate feature annotations shown in this document.]
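Description:
pIM40 is a small (about 2.7 kb) Gateway entry clone built on the pTWIST ENTRY backbone. It carries ID#47, one member of a collection of integrated domains taken from plant NLR immune receptors. The insert derives from a Brachypodium gene model (Bradi2g09434.1.p) and sits between attL1 and attL2, the recombination sites used in the Gateway LR reaction. The plasmid is propagated in E. coli from a high-copy ColE1/pUC-type origin and is selected with kanamycin through an aph(3')-Ia aminoglycoside phosphotransferase gene. Other annotated backbone features are a short lacZα remnant, a fragment of a pBluescript-type multiple cloning site and an rrnB T1 transcription terminator.

Automated annotation of the region between the att sites detects similarity to Arabidopsis ERF096, an ethylene-response-factor transcription factor that binds GCC-box promoter elements. This suggests that the integrated domain is an AP2/ERF-like DNA-binding domain, but that is an inference from homology. The record itself does not state the domain class, only the name ID#47. No promoter, tag or reporter is annotated around the insert, as expected for an entry clone, which is a shuttle intermediate and not an expression construct.

The plasmid's purpose is to donate the ID#47 coding sequence by LR recombination into destination vectors of the user's choice. These supply the promoters, fusion tags and host-specific elements needed for expression. As part of an NLR integrated domain toolkit, it is meant for screening such decoy-like domains against plant pathogen effectors to identify candidate effector targets. The record does not say which destination vectors or interaction assays are to be used.
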