Features (pLannotate 1.2.2; 8 found; start..end, strand, type, name):
     56..99      -  CDS            lacZα (fragment): LacZα fragment of β-galactosidase; lacZ fragment
    152..251     +  protein_bind   attL1: mutant version of attL; recombination site for the Gateway® LR reaction LR Clonase™
    365..550     +  CDS            ERF096 (fragment): ERF96_ARATH - Experimental evidence at protein level: Swiss-Prot protein existence level 1. Probably acts as a transcriptional activator. Binds to the GCC-box pathogenesis-related promoter element. May be involved in the regulation of gene expression by stress factors and by components of stress signal transduction pathways (By similarity). From Arabidopsis thaliana (Mouse-ear cress).
    597..696     -  protein_bind   attL2: mutant version of attL; recombination site for the Gateway® LR reaction LR Clonase™
    941..1529    -  rep_origin     ori: high-copy-number ColE1/pMB1/pBR322/pUC origin of replication
   1665..2480    -  CDS            KanR: aminoglycoside phosphotransferase; aph(3')-Ia; confers resistance to kanamycin in bacteria or G418 (Geneticin®) in eukaryotes
   2596..2618    +  misc_feature   MCS (fragment): pBluescript multiple cloning site
   2618..2664    +  terminator     rrnB T1 terminator: transcription terminator T1 from the E. coli rrnB gene
>Addgene plasmid #193534 | pIM40 | addgene full sequence | sequence record 379161 | Addgene NGS Result
AACAAAACCCATCGTACGGCCAAGGAAGTCTCCAATAACTGTGATCCACCACAAGCGCCAGGGTTTTCCC
AGTCACGACGTTGTAAAACGACGGCCAGTCATGCATAATCCGCACGCATCTGGAATAAGGAAGTGCCATT
CCGCCTGACCTCAAATAATGATTTTATTTTGACTGATAGTGACCTGTTCGTTGCAACAGATTGATGAGCA
ATGCTTTTTTATAATGCCAACTTTGTACAAAAAAGCAGGCTTCGAAGGAGATAGAACCATGAGCTCTTCC
GGCGAGGATTCGCCGGCGGCCCGTTTTAAAGCTCCGGCAAAAGAGAAGCAGGTAGCGGTGGCAGGACGGC
AGGAAGTGCCAAGTTATCACGGCGTGCGCAAGCGGCCGTCGGGAAGGTACGCAGCGGAGATCCGGAACCC
GTACAAGAAAACTCCCCTAATTCCCCTCAGGCTGGGGACGTACGATACGCCTGAAGAGGCCGCGCGCGCC
TACGACCGTGCCTCCTGGGAGTTCCGTGGCAAGTCGGCACGGCTCAACTTCCCTGATGAGGTCACCGCCG
CGGCCGCACCAGCGACCGAGGACCTATCGGGGAAGGACCCAGCTTTCTTGTACAAAGTTGGCATTATAAG
AAAGCATTGCTTATCAATTTGTTGCAACGAACAGGTCACTATCAGTCAAAATAAAATCATTATTTGAGGC
TAGGTGGAGGCTCAGTGATGATAAGTCTGCGATGGTGGATGCATGTGTCATGGTCATAGCTGTTTCCTGT
GTGAAATTGTTATCCGCTCAGAGGGCACAATCCTATTCCGCGCTATCCGACAATCTCCAAGACATTAGGT
GGAGTTCAGTTCGGCGTATGGCATATGTCGCTGGAAAGAACATGTGAGCAAAAGGCCAGCAAAAGGCCAG
GAACCGTAAAAAGGCCGCGTTGCTGGCGTTTTTCCATAGGCTCCGCCCCCCTGACGAGCATCACAAAAAT
CGACGCTCAAGTCAGAGGTGGCGAAACCCGACAGGACTATAAAGATACCAGGCGTTTCCCCCTGGAAGCT
CCCTCGTGCGCTCTCCTGTTCCGACCCTGCCGCTTACCGGATACCTGTCCGCCTTTCTCCCTTCGGGAAG
CGTGGCGCTTTCTCATAGCTCACGCTGTAGGTATCTCAGTTCGGTGTAGGTCGTTCGCTCCAAGCTGGGC
TGTGTGCACGAACCCCCCGTTCAGCCCGACCGCTGCGCCTTATCCGGTAACTATCGTCTTGAGTCCAACC
CGGTAAGACACGACTTATCGCCACTGGCAGCAGCCACTGGTAACAGGATTAGCAGAGCGAGGTATGTAGG
CGGTGCTACAGAGTTCTTGAAGTGGTGGCCTAACTACGGCTACACTAGAAGAACAGTATTTGGTATCTGC
GCTCTGCTGAAGCCAGTTACCTTCGGAAAAAGAGTTGGTAGCTCTTGATCCGGCAAACAAACCACCGCTG
GTAGCGGTGGTTTTTTTGTTTGCAAGCAGCAGATTACGCGCAGAAAAAAAGGATCTCAAGAAGATCCTTT
GATCTTTTCTACGGGGTCTGACGCTCTATTCAACAAAGCCGCCGTCCCGTCAAGTCAGCGTAAATGGGTA
GGGGGCTTCAAATCGTCCGCTCTGCCAGTGTTACAACCAATTAACAAATTCTGATTAGAAAAACTCATCG
AGCATCAAATGAAACTGCAATTTATTCATATCAGGATTATCAATACCATATTTTTGAAAAAGCCGTTTCT
GTAATGAAGGAGAAAACTCACCGAGGCAGTTCCATAGGATGGCAAGATCCTGGTATCGGTCTGCGATTCC
GACTCGTCCAACATCAATACAACCTATTAATTTCCCCTCGTCAAAAATAAGGTTATCAAGTGAGAAATCA
CCATGAGTGACGACTGAATCCGGTGAGAATGGCAAAAGCTTATGCATTTCTTTCCAGACTTGTTCAACAG
GCCAGCCATTACGCTCGTCATCAAAATCACTCGCATCAACCAAACCGTTATTCATTCGTGATTGCGCCTG
AGCGAGACGAAATACGCGATCGCTGTTAAAAGGACAATTACAAACAGGAATCGAATGCAACCGGCGCAGG
AACACTGCCAGCGCATCAACAATATTTTCACCTGAATCAGGATATTCTTCTAATACCTGGAATGCTGTTT
TCCCGGGGATCGCAGTGGTGAGTAACCATGCATCATCAGGAGTACGGATAAAATGCTTGATGGTCGGAAG
AGGCATAAATTCCGTCAGCCAGTTTAGTCTGACCATCTCATCTGTAACATCATTGGCAACGCTACCTTTG
CCATGTTTCAGAAACAACTCTGGCGCATCGGGCTTCCCATACAATCGATAGATTGTCGCACCTGATTGCC
CGACATTATCGCGAGCCCATTTATACCCATATAAATCAGCATCCATGTTGGAATTTAATCGCGGCCTCGA
GCAAGACGTTTCCCGTTGAATATGGCTCATAACACCCCTTGTATTACTGTTTATGTAAGCAGACAGTTTT
ATTGTTCATGATGATATATTTTTATCTTGTGCAATGTAACATCAGAGATTTTGAGACACAACGTGGCTTT
CCCCCGCCGCTCTAGAACTAGTGGATCCAAATAAAACGAAAGGCTCAGTCGAAAGACTGGGCCTTTCGTT
TTATCTGTTGTTTGTCGCATTATACGAGACGTCCAGGTTGGGATACCTGA
