>Addgene plasmid #193534 | pIM40 | depositor partial sequence | sequence record 374709 | insert
TCGAAGGAGATAGAACCATGAGCTCTTCCGGCGAGGATTCGCCGGCGGCCCGTTTTAAAGCTCCGGCAAA
AGAGAAGCAGGTAGCGGTGGCAGGACGGCAGGAAGTGCCAAGTTATCACGGCGTGCGCAAGCGGCCGTCG
GGAAGGTACGCAGCGGAGATCCGGAACCCGTACAAGAAAACTCCCCTAATTCCCCTCAGGCTGGGGACGT
ACGATACGCCTGAAGAGGCCGCGCGCGCCTACGACCGTGCCTCCTGGGAGTTCCGTGGCAAGTCGGCACG
GCTCAACTTCCCTGATGAGGTCACCGCCGCGGCCGCACCAGCGACCGAGGACCTATCGGGGAAGG
