>Addgene plasmid #193534 | pIM40 | depositor partial sequence | sequence record 374710 | pTwist+ENTR backbone
AACAAAACCCATCGTACGGCCAAGGAAGTCTCCAATAACTGTGATCCACCACAAGCGCCAGGGTTTTCCC
AGTCACGACGTTGTAAAACGACGGCCAGTCATGCATAATCCGCACGCATCTGGAATAAGGAAGTGCCATT
CCGCCTGACCTCAAATAATGATTTTATTTTGACTGATAGTGACCTGTTCGTTGCAACAGATTGATGAGCA
ATGCTTTTTTATAATGCCAACTTTGTACAAAAAAGCAGGCTNNNNNNNNNNNNNNNNNNNNNNNNNNNNN
NNNNNNNNNNNNNNNNNNNNNACCCAGCTTTCTTGTACAAAGTTGGCATTATAAGAAAGCATTGCTTATC
AATTTGTTGCAACGAACAGGTCACTATCAGTCAAAATAAAATCATTATTTGAGGCTAGGTGGAGGCTCAG
TGATGATAAGTCTGCGATGGTGGATGCATGTGTCATGGTCATAGCTGTTTCCTGTGTGAAATTGTTATCC
GCTCAGAGGGCACAATCCTATTCCGCGCTATCCGACAATCTCCAAGACATTAGGTGGAGTTCAGTTCGGC
GTATGGCATATGTCGCTGGAAAGAACATGTGAGCAAAAGGCCAGCAAAAGGCCAGGAACCGTAAAAAGGC
CGCGTTGCTGGCGTTTTTCCATAGGCTCCGCCCCCCTGACGAGCATCACAAAAATCGACGCTCAAGTCAG
AGGTGGCGAAACCCGACAGGACTATAAAGATACCAGGCGTTTCCCCCTGGAAGCTCCCTCGTGCGCTCTC
CTGTTCCGACCCTGCCGCTTACCGGATACCTGTCCGCCTTTCTCCCTTCGGGAAGCGTGGCGCTTTCTCA
TAGCTCACGCTGTAGGTATCTCAGTTCGGTGTAGGTCGTTCGCTCCAAGCTGGGCTGTGTGCACGAACCC
CCCGTTCAGCCCGACCGCTGCGCCTTATCCGGTAACTATCGTCTTGAGTCCAACCCGGTAAGACACGACT
TATCGCCACTGGCAGCAGCCACTGGTAACAGGATTAGCAGAGCGAGGTATGTAGGCGGTGCTACAGAGTT
CTTGAAGTGGTGGCCTAACTACGGCTACACTAGAAGAACAGTATTTGGTATCTGCGCTCTGCTGAAGCCA
GTTACCTTCGGAAAAAGAGTTGGTAGCTCTTGATCCGGCAAACAAACCACCGCTGGTAGCGGTGGTTTTT
TTGTTTGCAAGCAGCAGATTACGCGCAGAAAAAAAGGATCTCAAGAAGATCCTTTGATCTTTTCTACGGG
GTCTGACGCTCTATTCAACAAAGCCGCCGTCCCGTCAAGTCAGCGTAAATGGGTAGGGGGCTTCAAATCG
TCCGCTCTGCCAGTGTTACAACCAATTAACAAATTCTGATTAGAAAAACTCATCGAGCATCAAATGAAAC
TGCAATTTATTCATATCAGGATTATCAATACCATATTTTTGAAAAAGCCGTTTCTGTAATGAAGGAGAAA
ACTCACCGAGGCAGTTCCATAGGATGGCAAGATCCTGGTATCGGTCTGCGATTCCGACTCGTCCAACATC
AATACAACCTATTAATTTCCCCTCGTCAAAAATAAGGTTATCAAGTGAGAAATCACCATGAGTGACGACT
GAATCCGGTGAGAATGGCAAAAGCTTATGCATTTCTTTCCAGACTTGTTCAACAGGCCAGCCATTACGCT
CGTCATCAAAATCACTCGCATCAACCAAACCGTTATTCATTCGTGATTGCGCCTGAGCGAGACGAAATAC
GCGATCGCTGTTAAAAGGACAATTACAAACAGGAATCGAATGCAACCGGCGCAGGAACACTGCCAGCGCA
TCAACAATATTTTCACCTGAATCAGGATATTCTTCTAATACCTGGAATGCTGTTTTCCCGGGGATCGCAG
TGGTGAGTAACCATGCATCATCAGGAGTACGGATAAAATGCTTGATGGTCGGAAGAGGCATAAATTCCGT
CAGCCAGTTTAGTCTGACCATCTCATCTGTAACATCATTGGCAACGCTACCTTTGCCATGTTTCAGAAAC
AACTCTGGCGCATCGGGCTTCCCATACAATCGATAGATTGTCGCACCTGATTGCCCGACATTATCGCGAG
CCCATTTATACCCATATAAATCAGCATCCATGTTGGAATTTAATCGCGGCCTCGAGCAAGACGTTTCCCG
TTGAATATGGCTCATAACACCCCTTGTATTACTGTTTATGTAAGCAGACAGTTTTATTGTTCATGATGAT
ATATTTTTATCTTGTGCAATGTAACATCAGAGATTTTGAGACACAACGTGGCTTTCCCCCGCCGCTCTAG
AACTAGTGGATCCAAATAAAACGAAAGGCTCAGTCGAAAGACTGGGCCTTTCGTTTTATCTGTTGTTTGT
CGCATTATACGAGACGTCCAGGTTGGGATACCTGA
